Addgene plasmid #161259: pDONR221-SLC39A2_STOP
Purpose: Gateway entry clone with codon-optimized ORF sequence for subcloning into custom expression vectors. Contains a STOP codon at the end of the codon-optimized ORF sequence.
Depositing lab: RESOLUTE Consortium & Giulio Superti-Furga. Depositing organization: CeMM Research Center for Molecular Medicine. Publication: The RESOLUTE consortium: unlocking SLC transporters for drug discovery. Superti-Furga G, Lackner D, Wiedmer T, Ingles-Prieto A, Barbosa B, Girardi E, Goldmann U, Gurtl B, Klavins K, Klimek C, Lindinger S, Lineiro-Retes E, Muller AC, Onstein S, Redinger G, Reil D, Sedlyarov V, Wolf G, Crawford M, Everley R, ... Steppan CM. Nat Rev Drug Discov. 2020 Jul;19(7):429-430. doi: 10.1038/d41573-020-00056-6. PubMed 32265506.
Backbone
  Vector backbone: pDONR221
  Backbone manufacturer: ThermoFisher Scientific
  Backbone size w/o insert (bp): 2550
  Vector type: Mammalian Expression
Growth in bacteria
  Bacterial resistance: Kanamycin, 50 μg/mL
  Growth temperature: 37°C
  Growth strain: NEB Stable
  Copy number: High Copy
Gene/Insert
  Gene/Insert name: SLC39A2 (alt name: ZIP2)
  Species: H. sapiens (human)
  Insert size (bp): 930
  Entrez Gene: SLC39A2 (a.k.a. 6A1, ETI-1, ZIP-2, ZIP2)
  Cloning method: Gateway Cloning
  Sequencing primers: 5′ M13-fwd; 3′ M13-rev
Terms and licenses: Academic/Nonprofit Terms; Industry Terms
Depositor comments: This plasmid contains a STOP codon at the end of the codon-optimized ORF. For the version of this plasmid that does not contain a STOP codon, please see Addgene plasmid 132093 For more information on the full Resolute plasmid collection, please see www.addgene.org/depositor-collections/re-solute/. Please provide your feedback on this plasmid to the RESOLUTE consortium by filling out their RESOLUTE repository feedback form: https://forms.office.com/Pages/ResponsePage.aspx?id=0e05yklzmkS7rjFGQL4N7z4feCLQvEJAmVcOCM_u885UN1JJRko0Ukg4TVQwNTZLOUxPQVJWT1NHUCQlQCN0PWcu
How to cite: pDONR221-SLC39A2_STOP was a gift from RESOLUTE Consortium & Giulio Superti-Furga (Addgene plasmid # 161259 ; http://n2t.net/addgene:161259 ; RRID:Addgene_161259)
