[The description below was written by a language model from this plasmid's Addgene catalogue record and pLannotate feature annotations shown in this document.]
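Description:
pDONR221-SLC39A2_STOP is a Gateway entry clone built on the pDONR221 backbone, carrying a codon-optimized open reading frame for human SLC39A2 (ZIP2), a solute carrier that mediates zinc uptake and may also transport other divalent cations. The sequenced plasmid is about 3.5 kb. It is maintained in E. coli through a high-copy ColE1/pUC-type origin and selected with kanamycin via an aph(3')-Ia resistance gene. Although the catalogue lists the vector type as mammalian expression, the feature table shows no eukaryotic promoter or polyadenylation signal. The plasmid is therefore a shuttle for the ORF rather than an expression construct in its own right.

The roughly 930 bp ORF sits between attL1 and attL2 sites, which are the substrates for the LR Clonase reaction. Recombination with an attR-containing destination vector moves the coding sequence directionally into whatever expression context the user chooses. This version keeps a stop codon at the end of the ORF, so it suits expression of the untagged protein or N-terminal fusions. A companion clone without the stop codon exists for C-terminal tagging. Other annotated elements are typical backbone components: rrnB T1 and T2 terminators upstream of the cassette, which insulate it from read-through transcription, a T7 promoter beside attL2 oriented towards the insert on the opposite strand, and short lacI and lacZα remnants with no functional role. M13 forward and reverse priming sites flank the insert for sequence verification. The plasmid belongs to a large consortium collection of SLC transporter clones assembled to support functional studies and drug discovery on this protein family.
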