Features (pLannotate 1.2.2; 10 found; start..end, strand, type, name):
      1..100     +  protein_bind   attL1: mutant version of attL; recombination site for the Gateway® LR reaction LR Clonase™
    106..1032    +  CDS            SLC39A2: S39A2_HUMAN - Also known as ZIP2. Experimental evidence at protein level: Swiss-Prot protein existence level 1. Mediates zinc uptake. Zinc uptake may be mediated by a Zn(2+)-HCO(3)(-) symport mechanism and can function in the presence of albumin. May also transport other divalent cations. May be important in contact inhibition of normal epithelial cells and loss of its expression may play a role in tumorigenesis. From Homo sapiens (Human).
   1037..1136    -  protein_bind   attL2: mutant version of attL; recombination site for the Gateway® LR reaction LR Clonase™
   1154..1172    -  promoter       T7 promoter: promoter for bacteriophage T7 RNA polymerase
   1306..2115    +  CDS            KanR: aminoglycoside phosphotransferase; aph(3')-Ia; confers resistance to kanamycin in bacteria or G418 (Geneticin®) in eukaryotes
   2262..2850    +  rep_origin     ori: high-copy-number ColE1/pMB1/pBR322/pUC origin of replication
   3033..3125    +  CDS            lacI (fragment): lac repressor; lacI; The lac repressor binds to the lac operator to inhibit transcription in E. coli. This inhibition can be relieved by adding lactose or isopropyl-β-D-thiogalactopyranoside (IPTG).
   3180..3207    -  terminator     rrnB T2 terminator: transcription terminator T2 from the E. coli rrnB gene
   3339..3382    +  terminator     rrnB T1 terminator: Escherichia coli rrnB; transcription terminator T1 from the E. coli rrnB gene
   3429..3465    -  CDS            lacZα (fragment): LacZα fragment of β-galactosidase; lacZ fragment
>Addgene plasmid #161259 | pDONR221-SLC39A2_STOP | addgene full sequence | sequence record 369867 | Addgene NGS Result
CAAATAATGATTTTATTTTGACTGATAGTGACCTGTTCGTTGCAACACATTGATGAGCAATGCTTTTTTA
TAATGCCAACTTTGTACAAAAAAGCAGGCTCCACCATGGAGCAGCTGCTGGGCATCAAGCTGGGCTGCCT
GTTTGCACTGCTGGCCCTGACCCTGGGATGCGGACTGACACCTATCTGTTTTAAGTGGTTCCAGATCGAC
GCAGCAAGGGGACACCACAGACTGGTGCTGAGGCTGCTGGGCTGTATCAGCGCCGGCGTGTTTCTGGGAG
CAGGCTTCATGCACATGACCGCAGAGGCCCTGGAGGAGATCGAGTCCCAGATCCAGAAGTTCATGGTGCA
GAACCGCTCCGCCTCTGAGCGGAATAGCTCCGGCGACGCAGATAGCGCCCACATGGAGTACCCTTATGGC
GAGCTGATCATCTCTCTGGGCTTCTTTTTCGTGTTTTTCCTGGAGAGCCTGGCCCTGCAGTGCTGTCCAG
GAGCAGCAGGCGGCTCCACAGTGCAGGATGAGGAGTGGGGAGGAGCACACATCTTTGAGCTGCACTCTCA
CGGACACCTGCCAAGCCCTTCCAAGGGACCACTGCGGGCCCTGGTGCTGCTGCTGTCTCTGAGCTTTCAC
AGCGTGTTCGAGGGCCTGGCAGTGGGACTGCAGCCTACCGTGGCAGCAACAGTGCAGCTGTGCCTGGCCG
TGCTGGCACACAAGGGACTGGTGGTGTTTGGCGTGGGCATGAGACTGGTGCACCTGGGCACCTCTAGCAG
ATGGGCCGTGTTCTCCATCCTGCTGCTGGCCCTGATGTCTCCACTGGGCCTGGCCGTGGGCCTGGCCGTG
ACAGGCGGCGACTCCGAGGGAGGAAGGGGACTGGCACAGGCCGTGCTGGAGGGCGTGGCCGCCGGCACCT
TTCTGTACGTGACATTCCTGGAGATCCTGCCAAGGGAGCTGGCAAGCCCAGAGGCACCACTGGCAAAGTG
GTCCTGCGTGGCAGCGGGGTTTGCATTTATGGCCTTCATCGCCCTGTGGGCCTAAGACCCAGCTTTCTTG
TACAAAGTTGGCATTATAAGAAAGCATTGCTTATCAATTTGTTGCAACGAACAGGTCACTATCAGTCAAA
ATAAAATCATTATTTGCCATCCAGCTGATATCCCCTATAGTGAGTCGTATTACATGGTCATAGCTGTTTC
CTGGCAGCTCTGGCCCGTGTCTCAAAATCTCTGATGTTACATTGCACAAGATAAAAATATATCATCATGA
ACAATAAAACTGTCTGCTTACATAAACAGTAATACAAGGGGTGTTATGAGCCATATTCAACGGGAAACGT
CGAGGCCGCGATTAAATTCCAACATGGATGCTGATTTATATGGGTATAAATGGGCTCGCGATAATGTCGG
GCAATCAGGTGCGACAATCTATCGCTTGTATGGGAAGCCCGATGCGCCAGAGTTGTTTCTGAAACATGGC
AAAGGTAGCGTTGCCAATGATGTTACAGATGAGATGGTCAGACTAAACTGGCTGACGGAATTTATGCCTC
TTCCGACCATCAAGCATTTTATCCGTACTCCTGATGATGCATGGTTACTCACCACTGCGATCCCCGGAAA
AACAGCATTCCAGGTATTAGAAGAATATCCTGATTCAGGTGAAAATATTGTTGATGCGCTGGCAGTGTTC
CTGCGCCGGTTGCATTCGATTCCTGTTTGTAATTGTCCTTTTAACAGCGATCGCGTATTTCGTCTCGCTC
AGGCGCAATCACGAATGAATAACGGTTTGGTTGATGCGAGTGATTTTGATGACGAGCGTAATGGCTGGCC
TGTTGAACAAGTCTGGAAAGAAATGCATAAACTTTTGCCATTCTCACCGGATTCAGTCGTCACTCATGGT
GATTTCTCACTTGATAACCTTATTTTTGACGAGGGGAAATTAATAGGTTGTATTGATGTTGGACGAGTCG
GAATCGCAGACCGATACCAGGATCTTGCCATCCTATGGAACTGCCTCGGTGAGTTTTCTCCTTCATTACA
GAAACGGCTTTTTCAAAAATATGGTATTGATAATCCTGATATGAATAAATTGCAGTTTCATTTGATGCTC
GATGAGTTTTTCTAATCAGAATTGGTTAATTGGTTGTAACACTGGCAGAGCATTACGCTGACTTGACGGG
ACGGCGCAAGCTCATGACCAAAATCCCTTAACGTGAGTTACGCGTCGTTCCACTGAGCGTCAGACCCCGT
AGAAAAGATCAAAGGATCTTCTTGAGATCCTTTTTTTCTGCGCGTAATCTGCTGCTTGCAAACAAAAAAA
CCACCGCTACCAGCGGTGGTTTGTTTGCCGGATCAAGAGCTACCAACTCTTTTTCCGAAGGTAACTGGCT
TCAGCAGAGCGCAGATACCAAATACTGTTCTTCTAGTGTAGCCGTAGTTAGGCCACCACTTCAAGAACTC
TGTAGCACCGCCTACATACCTCGCTCTGCTAATCCTGTTACCAGTGGCTGCTGCCAGTGGCGATAAGTCG
TGTCTTACCGGGTTGGACTCAAGACGATAGTTACCGGATAAGGCGCAGCGGTCGGGCTGAACGGGGGGTT
CGTGCACACAGCCCAGCTTGGAGCGAACGACCTACACCGAACTGAGATACCTACAGCGTGAGCTATGAGA
AAGCGCCACGCTTCCCGAAGGGAGAAAGGCGGACAGGTATCCGGTAAGCGGCAGGGTCGGAACAGGAGAG
CGCACGAGGGAGCTTCCAGGGGGAAACGCCTGGTATCTTTATAGTCCTGTCGGGTTTCGCCACCTCTGAC
TTGAGCGTCGATTTTTGTGATGCTCGTCAGGGGGGCGGAGCCTATGGAAAAACGCCAGCAACGCGGCCTT
TTTACGGTTCCTGGCCTTTTGCTGGCCTTTTGCTCACATGTTCTTTCCTGCGTTATCCCCTGATTCTGTG
GATAACCGTATTACCGCCTTTGAGTGAGCTGATACCGCTCGCCGCAGCCGAACGACCGAGCGCAGCGAGT
CAGTGAGCGAGGAAGCGGAAGAGCGCCCAATACGCAAACCGCCTCTCCCCGCGCGTTGGCCGATTCATTA
ATGCAGCTGGCACGACAGGTTTCCCGACTGGAAAGCGGGCAGTGAGCGCAACGCAATTAATACGCGTACC
GCTAGCCAGGAAGAGTTTGTAGAAACGCAAAAAGGCCATCCGTCAGGATGGCCTTCTGCTTAGTTTGATG
CCTGGCAGTTTATGGCGGGCGTCCTGCCCGCCACCCTCCGGGCCGTTGCTTCACAACGTTCAAATCCGCT
CCCGGCGGATTTGTCCTACTCAGGAGAGCGTTCACCGACAAACAACAGATAAAACGAAAGGCCCAGTCTT
CCGACTGAGCCTTTCGTTTTATTTGATGCCTGGCAGTTCCCTACTCTCGCGTTAACGCTAGCATGGATGT
TTTCCCAGTCACGACGTTGTAAAACGACGGCCAGTCTTAAGCTCGGGCCC
