>Addgene plasmid #161259 | pDONR221-SLC39A2_STOP | depositor partial sequence | sequence record 312453 | Codon-optimized ORF of SLC39A2
ATGGAGCAGCTGCTGGGCATCAAGCTGGGCTGCCTGTTTGCACTGCTGGCCCTGACCCTGGGATGCGGAC
TGACACCTATCTGTTTTAAGTGGTTCCAGATCGACGCAGCAAGGGGACACCACAGACTGGTGCTGAGGCT
GCTGGGCTGTATCAGCGCCGGCGTGTTTCTGGGAGCAGGCTTCATGCACATGACCGCAGAGGCCCTGGAG
GAGATCGAGTCCCAGATCCAGAAGTTCATGGTGCAGAACCGCTCCGCCTCTGAGCGGAATAGCTCCGGCG
ACGCAGATAGCGCCCACATGGAGTACCCTTATGGCGAGCTGATCATCTCTCTGGGCTTCTTTTTCGTGTT
TTTCCTGGAGAGCCTGGCCCTGCAGTGCTGTCCAGGAGCAGCAGGCGGCTCCACAGTGCAGGATGAGGAG
TGGGGAGGAGCACACATCTTTGAGCTGCACTCTCACGGACACCTGCCAAGCCCTTCCAAGGGACCACTGC
GGGCCCTGGTGCTGCTGCTGTCTCTGAGCTTTCACAGCGTGTTCGAGGGCCTGGCAGTGGGACTGCAGCC
TACCGTGGCAGCAACAGTGCAGCTGTGCCTGGCCGTGCTGGCACACAAGGGACTGGTGGTGTTTGGCGTG
GGCATGAGACTGGTGCACCTGGGCACCTCTAGCAGATGGGCCGTGTTCTCCATCCTGCTGCTGGCCCTGA
TGTCTCCACTGGGCCTGGCCGTGGGCCTGGCCGTGACAGGCGGCGACTCCGAGGGAGGAAGGGGACTGGC
ACAGGCCGTGCTGGAGGGCGTGGCCGCCGGCACCTTTCTGTACGTGACATTCCTGGAGATCCTGCCAAGG
GAGCTGGCAAGCCCAGAGGCACCACTGGCAAAGTGGTCCTGCGTGGCAGCGGGGTTTGCATTTATGGCCT
TCATCGCCCTGTGGGCCTAA
